Addgene plasmid #227362: pGEX-parkin D106A
Purpose: For bacterial expression of parkin with a mutated ACT.
Depositing lab: Kalle Gehring. Depositing organization: McGill University. Publication: Naturally occurring hyperactive variants of human parkin. Huq TS, Luo J, Fakih R, Sauve V, Gehring K. Commun Biol. 2024 Aug 8;7(1):961. doi: 10.1038/s42003-024-06656-x. PubMed 39117722.
Backbone
  Vector backbone: pGEX-6P-1
  Backbone manufacturer: Amersham
  Vector type: Bacterial Expression
Growth in bacteria
  Bacterial resistance: Ampicillin, 100 μg/mL
  Growth temperature: 37°C
  Growth strain: DH5alpha
  Copy number: Low Copy
Gene/Insert
  Gene/Insert name: Parkin D106A (alt name: PARK2)
  Species: H. sapiens (human)
  Mutation: Codon usage optimized for E.coli expression. Changed aspartic acid 106 to alanine.
  Entrez Gene: PRKN (a.k.a. AR-JP, LPRS2, PARK2, PDJ)
  Tag / fusion protein: GST (C terminal on backbone)
  Cloning method: Gene Synthesis
  Sequencing primers: 5′ pGEXF; 3′ pGEXR
Terms and licenses: Academic/Nonprofit Terms; Industry Terms: Not Available to Industry
Depositor comments: 5' Cloning Site: BamHI (unknown if destroyed), 3' Cloning Site: XhoI (unknown if destroyed).
How to cite: pGEX-parkin D106A was a gift from Kalle Gehring (Addgene plasmid # 227362 ; http://n2t.net/addgene:227362 ; RRID:Addgene_227362)
