[The description below was written by a language model from this plasmid's Addgene catalogue record and pLannotate feature annotations shown in this document.]
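Description:
pGEX-parkin D106A is a bacterial expression plasmid built on the pGEX-6P-1 backbone for producing human parkin (PRKN, also known as PARK2) as a glutathione S-transferase fusion in E. coli. The 6,364 nt sequence carries a ColE1/pMB1-type origin of replication and an ampicillin resistance gene (β-lactamase with its own promoter) for propagation and selection. The catalogue lists it as low copy, although only fragments of rop and the pBR322 bom region are annotated. Other backbone remnants include a lac promoter/operator with a lacZα fragment and a short piece of an E. coli gene (yciV).

Expression is driven by the tac promoter, a strong trp/lac hybrid, followed by a lac operator. The plasmid also encodes lacI under the lacIq promoter, so transcription is repressed until it is induced with IPTG. The Schistosoma japonicum GST coding sequence lies directly downstream of the promoter, and the parkin open reading frame follows it after a short linker. GST is therefore N-terminal to parkin in the feature table, even though the catalogue field describes the tag as "C terminal on backbone". The linker is not annotated, though in pGEX-6P-1 this region normally holds a protease cleavage site for removing the tag.

The parkin insert was made by gene synthesis with codons optimised for E. coli, and the record indicates it was cloned between BamHI and XhoI. It carries an aspartate-to-alanine substitution at residue 106, which the record describes as mutating the ACT element. Parkin is an E3 ubiquitin ligase. The construct is intended for making recombinant mutant protein, and the associated work concerns hyperactive variants of human parkin.
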