Features (pLannotate 1.2.2; 17 found; start..end, strand, type, name):
      6..107     -  CDS            yciV (fragment): RNAAM_ECOLI - Also known as trpH From Escherichia coli (strain K12).
    183..211     +  promoter       tac promoter: strong E. coli promoter; hybrid between the trp and lac UV5 promoters
    219..235     +  protein_bind   lac operator: The lac repressor binds to the lac operator to inhibit transcription in E. coli. This inhibition can be relieved by adding lactose or isopropyl-β-D-thiogalactopyranoside (IPTG). lac repressor encoded by lacI
    258..911     +  CDS            GST26_SCHJA: Experimental evidence at protein level: Swiss-Prot protein existence level 1. GST isoenzymes appear to play a central role in the parasite detoxification system. Other functions are also suspected including a role in increasing the solubility of haematin in the parasite gut. From Schistosoma japonicum (Blood fluke).
    951..2345    +  CDS            PRKN: PRKN_HUMAN - Also known as PARK2. Experimental evidence at protein level: Swiss-Prot protein existence level 1. Functions within a multiprotein E3 ubiquitin ligase complex, catalyzing the covalent attachment of ubiquitin moieties onto substrate proteins (PubMed:10888878, PubMed:10973942, PubMed:11431533, PubMed:12150907, PubMed:12628165, PubMed:15105460, PubMed:16135753, PubMed:21376232, PubMed:21532592, PubMed:23754282, PubMed:23620051, PubMed:24660806, PubMed:24751536, PubMed:32047033, PubMed:29311685, PubMed:22396657). Substrates include SYT11 and VDAC1 (PubMed:32047033, PubMed:29311685). O
   2381..2420    +  CDS            rop (fragment): Rop protein, which maintains plasmids at low copy number; rop
   2522..2562    +  misc_feature   bom (fragment): basis of mobility region from pBR322
   2667..2771    +  promoter       AmpR promoter: bla
   2772..3632    +  CDS            AmpR: β-lactamase; bla; confers resistance to ampicillin, carbenicillin, and related antibiotics
   3803..4391    +  rep_origin     ori: high-copy-number ColE1/pMB1/pBR322/pUC origin of replication
   4577..4628    -  misc_feature   bom (fragment): basis of mobility region from pBR322
   4635..4712    +  promoter       lacIq promoter: lacI (mutant); In the lacIq allele, a single base change in the promoter boosts expression of the lacI gene about 10-fold.
   4713..5795    +  CDS            lacI: lac repressor; lacI; The lac repressor binds to the lac operator to inhibit transcription in E. coli. This inhibition can be relieved by adding lactose or isopropyl-β-D-thiogalactopyranoside (IPTG).
   5808..5829    +  protein_bind   CAP binding site: CAP binding activates transcription in the presence of cAMP. E. coli catabolite activator protein
   5844..5874    +  promoter       lac promoter: promoter for the E. coli lac operon
   5882..5898    +  protein_bind   lac operator: The lac repressor binds to the lac operator to inhibit transcription in E. coli. This inhibition can be relieved by adding lactose or isopropyl-β-D-thiogalactopyranoside (IPTG). lac repressor encoded by lacI
   5918..6091    +  CDS            lacZα: LacZα fragment of β-galactosidase; lacZ fragment
>Addgene plasmid #227362 | pGEX-parkin D106A | addgene full sequence | sequence record 450998 | Addgene NGS Result
ACGTTATCGACTGCACGGTGCACCAATGCTTCTGGCGTCAGGCAGCCATCGGAAGCTGTGGTATGGCTGT
GCAGGTCGTAAATCACTGCATAATTCGTGTCGCTCAAGGCGCACTCCCGTTCTGGATAATGTTTTTTGCG
CCGACATCATAACGGTTCTGGCAAATATTCTGAAATGAGCTGTTGACAATTAATCATCGGCTCGTATAAT
GTGTGGAATTGTGAGCGGATAACAATTTCACACAGGAAACAGTATTCATGTCCCCTATACTAGGTTATTG
GAAAATTAAGGGCCTTGTGCAACCCACTCGACTTCTTTTGGAATATCTTGAAGAAAAATATGAAGAGCAT
TTGTATGAGCGCGATGAAGGTGATAAATGGCGAAACAAAAAGTTTGAATTGGGTTTGGAGTTTCCCAATC
TTCCTTATTATATTGATGGTGATGTTAAATTAACACAGTCTATGGCCATCATACGTTATATAGCTGACAA
GCACAACATGTTGGGTGGTTGTCCAAAAGAGCGTGCAGAGATTTCAATGCTTGAAGGAGCGGTTTTGGAT
ATTAGATACGGTGTTTCGAGAATTGCATATAGTAAAGACTTTGAAACTCTCAAAGTTGATTTTCTTAGCA
AGCTACCTGAAATGCTGAAAATGTTCGAAGATCGTTTATGTCATAAAACATATTTAAATGGTGATCATGT
AACCCATCCTGACTTCATGTTGTATGACGCTCTTGATGTTGTTTTATACATGGACCCAATGTGCCTGGAT
GCGTTCCCAAAATTAGTTTGTTTTAAAAAACGTATTGAAGCTATCCCACAAATTGATAAGTACTTGAAAT
CCAGCAAGTATATAGCATGGCCTTTGCAGGGCTGGCAAGCCACGTTTGGTGGTGGCGACCATCCTCCAAA
ATCGGATCTGGAAGTTCTGTTCCAGGGGCCCCTGGGATCCATGATCGTTTTCGTTCGTTTCAACTCTTCT
CACGGTTTCCCGGTTGAAGTTGACTCTGACACCTCTATCTTCCAGCTGAAAGAAGTTGTTGCGAAACGTC
AGGGTGTTCCAGCAGACCAGCTGCGTGTTATCTTCGCAGGTAAAGAACTGCGTAACGACTGGACCGTTCA
GAACTGCGATCTGGATCAGCAGTCTATCGTTCACATCGTTCAGCGTCCGTGGCGTAAAGGTCAGGAAATG
AACGCGACTGGTGGTGACGACCCGCGTAACGCGGCGGGTGGTTGTGAACGTGAACCGCAGTCTCTGACAC
GTGTTGCCCTGTCTTCCTCTGTTCTGCCGGGTGACTCCGTTGGTCTGGCCGTAATTCTGCACACCGACTC
TCGTAAAGACTCCCCGCCGGCTGGTTCTCCGGCGGGTCGCTCTATCTACAACTCTTTCTACGTGTACTGC
AAAGGTCCGTGCCAGCGTGTACAGCCGGGTAAACTGCGTGTTCAGTGTTCCACTTGCCGTCAGGCGACCC
TGACCCTGACCCAGGGTCCGAGCTGCTGGGACGACGTTCTGATCCCGAACCGTATGTCCGGTGAATGTCA
GTCCCCGCACTGTCCGGGTACCTCCGCAGAATTTTTCTTTAAATGCGGTGCCCACCCGACCTCTGACAAA
GAAACCTCTGTTGCTCTGCACCTGATCGCTACCAACTCCCGTAACATCACCTGCATCACCTGCACCGACG
TTCGCTCCCCGGTTCTGGTTTTTCAGTGCAACTCTCGTCACGTTATCTGCCTGGATTGCTTCCACCTGTA
CTGCGTTACTCGTCTGAATGACCGCCAGTTCGTTCACGACCCGCAGCTGGGCTACTCTCTGCCGTGCGTT
GCGGGTTGCCCGAACTCCCTGATTAAAGAACTGCACCACTTCCGTATCCTGGGCGAGGAACAGTACAACC
GTTACCAGCAGTACGGCGCTGAAGAATGCGTTCTGCAGATGGGTGGCGTTCTGTGCCCGCGTCCGGGTTG
CGGCGCGGGCCTGCTGCCGGAACCGGACCAGCGTAAAGTGACGTGTGAAGGTGGTAACGGTTTAGGTTGC
GGCTTCGCGTTCTGTCGTGAATGCAAAGAAGCATATCATGAAGGTGAATGTTCCGCAGTTTTTGAAGCTA
GCGGCACCACTACCCAGGCGTACCGTGTTGATGAACGTGCTGCTGAACAGGCTCGTTGGGAAGCAGCAAG
TAAAGAAACTATTAAAAAGACCACTAAACCGTGTCCGCGTTGCCACGTTCCGGTTGAAAAGAACGGTGGT
TGCATGCACATGAAATGCCCGCAGCCGCAGTGCCGTCTGGAATGGTGCTGGAACTGCGGTTGCGAATGGA
ACCGTGTTTGCATGGGTGACCACTGGTTCGACGTTTAGCTCGAGCGGCCGCATCGTGACTGACTGACGAT
CTGCCTCGCGCGTTTCGGTGATGACGGTGAAAACCTCTGACACATGCAGCTCCCGGAGACGGTCACAGCT
TGTCTGTAAGCGGATGCCGGGAGCAGACAAGCCCGTCAGGGCGCGTCAGCGGGTGTTGGCGGGTGTCGGG
GCGCAGCCATGACCCAGTCACGTAGCGATAGCGGAGTGTATAATTCTTGAAGACGAAAGGGCCTCGTGAT
ACGCCTATTTTTATAGGTTAATGTCATGATAATAATGGTTTCTTAGACGTCAGGTGGCACTTTTCGGGGA
AATGTGCGCGGAACCCCTATTTGTTTATTTTTCTAAATACATTCAAATATGTATCCGCTCATGAGACAAT
AACCCTGATAAATGCTTCAATAATATTGAAAAAGGAAGAGTATGAGTATTCAACATTTCCGTGTCGCCCT
TATTCCCTTTTTTGCGGCATTTTGCCTTCCTGTTTTTGCTCACCCAGAAACGCTGGTGAAAGTAAAAGAT
GCTGAAGATCAGTTGGGTGCACGAGTGGGTTACATCGAACTGGATCTCAACAGCGGTAAGATCCTTGAGA
GTTTTCGCCCCGAAGAACGTTTTCCAATGATGAGCACTTTTAAAGTTCTGCTATGTGGCGCGGTATTATC
CCGTGTTGACGCCGGGCAAGAGCAACTCGGTCGCCGCATACACTATTCTCAGAATGACTTGGTTGAGTAC
TCACCAGTCACAGAAAAGCATCTTACGGATGGCATGACAGTAAGAGAATTATGCAGTGCTGCCATAACCA
TGAGTGATAACACTGCGGCCAACTTACTTCTGACAACGATCGGAGGACCGAAGGAGCTAACCGCTTTTTT
GCACAACATGGGGGATCATGTAACTCGCCTTGATCGTTGGGAACCGGAGCTGAATGAAGCCATACCAAAC
GACGAGCGTGACACCACGATGCCTGCAGCAATGGCAACAACGTTGCGCAAACTATTAACTGGCGAACTAC
TTACTCTAGCTTCCCGGCAACAATTAATAGACTGGATGGAGGCGGATAAAGTTGCAGGACCACTTCTGCG
CTCGGCCCTTCCGGCTGGCTGGTTTATTGCTGATAAATCTGGAGCCGGTGAGCGTGGGTCTCGCGGTATC
ATTGCAGCACTGGGGCCAGATGGTAAGCCCTCCCGTATCGTAGTTATCTACACGACGGGGAGTCAGGCAA
CTATGGATGAACGAAATAGACAGATCGCTGAGATAGGTGCCTCACTGATTAAGCATTGGTAACTGTCAGA
CCAAGTTTACTCATATATACTTTAGATTGATTTAAAACTTCATTTTTAATTTAAAAGGATCTAGGTGAAG
ATCCTTTTTGATAATCTCATGACCAAAATCCCTTAACGTGAGTTTTCGTTCCACTGAGCGTCAGACCCCG
TAGAAAAGATCAAAGGATCTTCTTGAGATCCTTTTTTTCTGCGCGTAATCTGCTGCTTGCAAACAAAAAA
ACCACCGCTACCAGCGGTGGTTTGTTTGCCGGATCAAGAGCTACCAACTCTTTTTCCGAAGGTAACTGGC
TTCAGCAGAGCGCAGATACCAAATACTGTCCTTCTAGTGTAGCCGTAGTTAGGCCACCACTTCAAGAACT
CTGTAGCACCGCCTACATACCTCGCTCTGCTAATCCTGTTACCAGTGGCTGCTGCCAGTGGCGATAAGTC
GTGTCTTACCGGGTTGGACTCAAGACGATAGTTACCGGATAAGGCGCAGCGGTCGGGCTGAACGGGGGGT
TCGTGCACACAGCCCAGCTTGGAGCGAACGACCTACACCGAACTGAGATACCTACAGCGTGAGCTATGAG
AAAGCGCCACGCTTCCCGAAGGGAGAAAGGCGGACAGGTATCCGGTAAGCGGCAGGGTCGGAACAGGAGA
GCGCACGAGGGAGCTTCCAGGGGGAAACGCCTGGTATCTTTATAGTCCTGTCGGGTTTCGCCACCTCTGA
CTTGAGCGTCGATTTTTGTGATGCTCGTCAGGGGGGCGGAGCCTATGGAAAAACGCCAGCAACGCGGCCT
TTTTACGGTTCCTGGCCTTTTGCTGGCCTTTTGCTCACATGTTCTTTCCTGCGTTATCCCCTGATTCTGT
GGATAACCGTATTACCGCCTTTGAGTGAGCTGATACCGCTCGCCGCAGCCGAACGACCGAGCGCAGCGAG
TCAGTGAGCGAGGAAGCGGAAGAGCGCCTGATGCGGTATTTTCTCCTTACGCATCTGTGCGGTATTTCAC
ACCGCATAAATTCCGACACCATCGAATGGTGCAAAACCTTTCGCGGTATGGCATGATAGCGCCCGGAAGA
GAGTCAATTCAGGGTGGTGAATGTGAAACCAGTAACGTTATACGATGTCGCAGAGTATGCCGGTGTCTCT
TATCAGACCGTTTCCCGCGTGGTGAACCAGGCCAGCCACGTTTCTGCGAAAACGCGGGAAAAAGTGGAAG
CGGCGATGGCGGAGCTGAATTACATTCCCAACCGCGTGGCACAACAACTGGCGGGCAAACAGTCGTTGCT
GATTGGCGTTGCCACCTCCAGTCTGGCCCTGCACGCGCCGTCGCAAATTGTCGCGGCGATTAAATCTCGC
GCCGATCAACTGGGTGCCAGCGTGGTGGTGTCGATGGTAGAACGAAGCGGCGTCGAAGCCTGTAAAGCGG
CGGTGCACAATCTTCTCGCGCAACGCGTCAGTGGGCTGATCATTAACTATCCGCTGGATGACCAGGATGC
CATTGCTGTGGAAGCTGCCTGCACTAATGTTCCGGCGTTATTTCTTGATGTCTCTGACCAGACACCCATC
AACAGTATTATTTTCTCCCATGAAGACGGTACGCGACTGGGCGTGGAGCATCTGGTCGCATTGGGTCACC
AGCAAATCGCGCTGTTAGCGGGCCCATTAAGTTCTGTCTCGGCGCGTCTGCGTCTGGCTGGCTGGCATAA
ATATCTCACTCGCAATCAAATTCAGCCGATAGCGGAACGGGAAGGCGACTGGAGTGCCATGTCCGGTTTT
CAACAAACCATGCAAATGCTGAATGAGGGCATCGTTCCCACTGCGATGCTGGTTGCCAACGATCAGATGG
CGCTGGGCGCAATGCGCGCCATTACCGAGTCCGGGCTGCGCGTTGGTGCGGATATCTCGGTAGTGGGATA
CGACGATACCGAAGACAGCTCATGTTATATCCCGCCGTTAACCACCATCAAACAGGATTTTCGCCTGCTG
GGGCAAACCAGCGTGGACCGCTTGCTGCAACTCTCTCAGGGCCAGGCGGTGAAGGGCAATCAGCTGTTGC
CCGTCTCACTGGTGAAAAGAAAAACCACCCTGGCGCCCAATACGCAAACCGCCTCTCCCCGCGCGTTGGC
CGATTCATTAATGCAGCTGGCACGACAGGTTTCCCGACTGGAAAGCGGGCAGTGAGCGCAACGCAATTAA
TGTGAGTTAGCTCACTCATTAGGCACCCCAGGCTTTACACTTTATGCTTCCGGCTCGTATGTTGTGTGGA
ATTGTGAGCGGATAACAATTTCACACAGGAAACAGCTATGACCATGATTACGGATTCACTGGCCGTCGTT
TTACAACGTCGTGACTGGGAAAACCCTGGCGTTACCCAACTTAATCGCCTTGCAGCACATCCCCCTTTCG
CCAGCTGGCGTAATAGCGAAGAGGCCCGCACCGATCGCCCTTCCCAACAGTTGCGCAGCCTGAATGGCGA
ATGGCGCTTTGCCTGGTTTCCGGCACCAGAAGCGGTGCCGGAAAGCTGGCTGGAGTGCGATCTTCCTGAG
GCCGATACTGTCGTCGTCCCCTCAAACTGGCAGATGCACGGTTACGATGCGCCCATCTACACCAACGTAA
CCTATCCCATTACGGTCAATCCGCCGTTTGTTCCCACGGAGAATCCGACGGGTTGTTACTCGCTCACATT
TAATGTTGATGAAAGCTGGCTACAGGAAGGCCAGACGCGAATTATTTTTGATGGCGTTGGAATT
